Addgene plasmid #32148: pBPhsFlp1
Purpose: Expresses FLP recombinase in Drosophila
Depositing lab: Gerald Rubin. Depositing organization: HHMI, Janelia Research Campus. Publication: Multiple new site-specific recombinases for use in manipulating animal genomes. Nern A, Pfeiffer BD, Svoboda K, Rubin GM. Proc Natl Acad Sci U S A. 2011 Aug 9. 10.1073/pnas.1111704108 PubMed 21831835.
Backbone
  Vector backbone: pBDP
  Vector type: Insect Expression
Growth in bacteria
  Bacterial resistance: Ampicillin, 100 μg/mL
  Growth temperature: 37°C
  Growth strain: Top10/P3
  Copy number: High Copy
Gene/Insert
  Gene/Insert name: hsFlp1
  Species: S. cerevisiae (budding yeast)
  Mutation: Aspartic Acid at Amino Acid 5
  Promoter: Hsp70Bb promoter
  Cloning method: Restriction Enzyme; 5′ cloning site KpnI (not destroyed); 3′ cloning site Avr2 (not destroyed)
  Sequencing primers: 5′ pBDP F : AAATAGGGGTTCCGCGCACAT; 3′ pBDP R : ATAATGGTGCAGGGCGCTGAC
Terms and licenses: Academic/Nonprofit Terms; Industry Terms: Not Available to Industry
How to cite: pBPhsFlp1 was a gift from Gerald Rubin (Addgene plasmid # 32148 ; http://n2t.net/addgene:32148 ; RRID:Addgene_32148)
