[The description below was written by a language model from this plasmid's Addgene catalogue record and pLannotate feature annotations shown in this document.]
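Description:
pBPhsFlp1 is an 8.7 kb Drosophila expression and transgenesis plasmid built on the pBDP backbone that delivers a heat-shock-inducible FLP recombinase. In bacteria it is maintained as a high-copy plasmid through a ColE1/pUC-type origin and selected with ampicillin via the β-lactamase gene and its native promoter. For use in flies, the backbone carries a φC31 attB site, which allows integrase-mediated insertion into a genomic attP landing site, and a mini-white marker (a white gene lacking part of its first intron) that restores eye pigmentation in white mutant hosts so that transformants can be identified.

The payload, cloned between KpnI and AvrII sites, is the Saccharomyces cerevisiae FLP coding sequence placed downstream of the Drosophila melanogaster Hsp70Bb promoter. The record notes that this FLP version has an aspartic acid at amino acid position 5, which distinguishes it as the "Flp1" variant. Because the hsp70 promoter is activated by heat shock, FLP expression in transgenic animals can be switched on at chosen times and tuned in strength. FLP then catalyses recombination between FRT sites, which can excise, invert or exchange the intervening DNA. The feature table does not annotate a 3′ UTR or polyadenylation signal after the FLP reading frame, so that element is not identified here; a short fragment annotated as a predicted E. coli protein is probably just a piece of backbone sequence.

The stated purpose is expression of FLP recombinase in Drosophila, and the construct was deposited with work on site-specific recombinases for manipulating animal genomes. Heat-shock FLP sources of this kind are typically used for temporally controlled removal of FRT-flanked cassettes and for generating marked clones.
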