Features (pLannotate 1.2.2; 8 found; start..end, strand, type, name):
    301..539     +  promoter       hsp70 promoter: Drosophila melanogaster hsp70Bb promoter
    595..1866    +  CDS            FLP: site-specific recombinase FLP is a site-specific recombinase from Saccharomyces cerevisiae. Recombination occurs at FRT sequences.
   2314..2469    -  CDS            YPB1_ECOLX (fragment): Protein predicted: Swiss-Prot protein existence level 4. From Escherichia coli.
   3242..6114    -  CDS            mini-white: Drosophila white gene eye color pigment; white; This is a modified version of the white gene lacking part of the first intron.
   6809..6878    -  protein_bind   attB: attB site for the φC31 integrase (Groth et al., 2000) phage φC31 integrase
   6965..7553    -  rep_origin     ori: high-copy-number ColE1/pMB1/pBR322/pUC origin of replication
   7724..8584    -  CDS            AmpR: β-lactamase; bla; confers resistance to ampicillin, carbenicillin, and related antibiotics
   8585..8689    -  promoter       AmpR promoter: bla
>Addgene plasmid #32148 | pBPhsFlp1 | depositor full sequence | sequence record 36307 | pBPhsFlp1 sequence 8719 bps
TAAGAAACCATTATTATCATGACATTAACCTATAAAAATAGGCGTATCACGAGGCCCTTTCGTCTTCAAG
AATTCGGCCGGCCAGATCTGAATCCCAAAACAAACTGGTTATTGTGGTAGGTCATTTGTTTGGCAGAAAG
AAAACTCGAGAAATTTCTCTGGCCGTTATTCGTTATTGTCTCTTTTCTTTTTGGGTCTCTCCCTCTCTGC
ACTAATGCTCTCTCACTCTGTCACACAGTAAACGACATACTGCTCTCGTTGGTTCGAGAGAGCGCGCCTC
GAATGTTCGCGAAAAGAGCGCCGGAGTATAAATAGAGGCGCTTCGTCTACGGAGCGACAATTCAATTCAA
ACAAGCAAAGTGAACACGTCGCTAAGCGAAAGCTAAGCAAATAAACAAGCGCAGCTGAACAAGCTAAACA
ATCTGCAGTAAAGTGCAAGTTAAAGTGAATCAATTAAAAGTAACCAGCAACCAAGTAAATCAACTGCAAC
TACTGAAATCTGCCAAGAAGTAATTATTGAATACAAGAAGAGAACTCTGAATACTTTCAACAAGTTACCG
AGAAAGAAGAACTCAGGTACCGCTAGCAATCAAAATGCCACAATTTGATATATTATGTAAAACACCACCT
AAGGTGCTTGTTCGTCAGTTTGTGGAAAGGTTTGAAAGACCTTCAGGTGAGAAAATAGCATTATGTGCTG
CTGAACTAACCTATTTATGTTGGATGATTACACATAACGGAACAGCAATCAAGAGAGCCACATTCATGAG
CTATAATACTATCATAAGCAATTCGCTGAGTTTCGATATTGTCAATAAATCACTCCAGTTTAAATACAAG
ACGCAAAAAGCAACAATTCTGGAAGCCTCATTAAAGAAATTGATTCCTGCTTGGGAATTTACAATTATTC
CTTACTATGGACAAAAACATCAATCTGATATCACTGATATTGTAAGTAGTTTGCAATTACAGTTCGAATC
ATCGGAAGAAGCAGATAAGGGAAATAGCCACAGTAAAAAAATGCTTAAAGCACTTCTAAGTGAGGGTGAA
AGCATCTGGGAGATCACTGAGAAAATACTAAATTCGTTTGAGTATACTTCGAGATTTACAAAAACAAAAA
CTTTATACCAATTCCTCTTCCTAGCTACTTTCATCAATTGTGGAAGATTCAGCGATATTAAGAACGTTGA
TCCGAAATCATTTAAATTAGTCCAAAATAAGTATCTGGGAGTAATAATCCAGTGTTTAGTGACAGAGACA
AAGACAAGCGTTAGTAGGCACATATACTTCTTTAGCGCAAGGGGTAGGATCGATCCACTTGTATATTTGG
ATGAATTTTTGAGGAATTCTGAACCAGTCCTAAAACGAGTAAATAGGACCGGCAATTCTTCAAGCAATAA
ACAGGAATACCAATTATTAAAAGATAACTTAGTCAGATCGTACAATAAAGCTTTGAAGAAAAATGCGCCT
TATTCAATCTTTGCTATAAAAAATGGCCCAAAATCTCACATTGGAAGACATTTGATGACCTCATTTCTTT
CAATGAAGGGCCTAACGGAGTTGACTAATGTTGTGGGAAATTGGAGCGATAAGCGTGCTTCTGCCGTGGC
CAGGACAACGTATACTCATCAGATAACAGCAATACCTGATCACTACTTCGCACTAGTTTCTCGGTACTAT
GCATATGATCCAATATCAAAGGAAATGATAGCATTGAAGGATGAGACTAATCCAATTGAGGAGTGGCAGC
ATATAGAACAGCTAAAGGGTAGTGCTGAAGGAAGCATACGATACCCCGCATGGAATGGGATAATATCACA
GGAGGTACTAGACTACCTTTCATCCTACATAAATAGACGCATATAAGTTTAAACCCTAGGGTCGACTAAA
GCCAAATAGAAAATTATTCAGTTCCTGGCTTAAGTTTTTAAAAGTGATATTATTTATTTGGTTGTAACCA
ACCAAAAGAATGTAAATAACTAATACATAATTATGTTAGTTTTAAGTTAGCAACAAATTGATTTTAGCTA
TATTAGCTACTTGGTTAATAAATAGAATATATTTATTTAAAGATAATTGCGTTTTTATTGTCAGGGAGTG
AGTTTGCTTAAAAACTCGTTTAGATCTGTCCTCGAGAAATTATTTATTTAAATGCGATGGAGAGTTGGCG
CCGAATCGAAAACTTTACGCGCTTAAAAGCACGAGTTGGCATCCCTAACCGGTGTTTAAACGCGGCCGCT
GGCCACGGGTGCGCATGATCGTGCTCCTGTCGTTGAGGACCCGGCTAGGCTGGCGGGGTTGCCTTACTGG
TTAGCAGAATGAATCACCGATACGCGAGCGAACGTGAAGCGACTGCTGCTGCAAAACGTCTGCGACCTGA
GCAACAACATGAATGGTCTTCGGTTTCCGTGTTTCGTAAAGTCTGGAAACGCGGAAGTCAGCGCCCTGCA
CCATTATGTTCCGGAGGCGCGCCCTAGTTCCAGTGAAATCCAAGCATTTTCTAAATTAAATGTATTCTTA
TTATTATAGTTGTTATTTTTGATATATATAAACAACACTATTATGCCCACCATTTTTTTGAGATGCATCT
ACACAAGGAACAAACACTGGATGTCACTTTCAGTTCAAATTGTAACGCTAATCACTCCGAACAGGTCACA
AAAAATTACCTTAAAAAGTCATAATATTAAATTAGAATAAATATAGCTGTGAGGGAAATATATACAAATA
TATTGGAGCAAATAAATTGTACATACAAATATTTATTACTAATTTCTATTGAGACGAAATGAACCACTCG
GAACCATTTGAGCGAACCGAATCGCGCGGAACTAACGACAGTCGCTCCAAGGTCGTCGAACAAAAGGTGA
ATGTGTTGCGGAGAGCGGGTGGGAGACAGCGAAAGAGCAACTACGAAACGTGGTGTGGTGGAGGTGAATT
ATGAAGAGGGCGCGCGATTTGAAAAGTATGTATATAAAAAATATATCCCGGTGTTTTATGTAGCGATAAA
CGAGTTTTTGATGTAAGGTATGCAGGTGTGTAAGTCTTTTGGTTAGAAGACAAATCCAAAGTCTACTTGT
GGGGATGTTCGAAGGGGAAATACTTGTATTCTATAGGTCATATCTTGTTTTTATTGGCACAAATATAATT
ACATTAGCTTTTTGAGGGGGCAATAAACAGTAAACACGATGGTAATAATGGTAAAAAAAAAAAACAAGCA
GTTATTTCGGATATATGTCGGCTACTCCTTGCGTCGGGCCCGAAGTCTTAGAGCCAGATATGCGAGCACC
CGGAAGCTCACGATGAGAATGGCCAGACCCACGTAGTCCAGCGGCAGATCGGCGGCGGAGAAGTTAAGCG
TCTCCAGGATGACCTTGCCCGAACTGGGGCACGTGGTGTTCGACGATGTGCAGCTAATTTCGCCCGGCTC
CACGTCCGCCCATTGGTTAATCAGCAGACCCTCGTTGGCGTAACGGAACCATGAGAGGTACGACAACCAT
TTGAGGTATACTGGCACCGAGCCCGAGTTCAAGAAGAAGCCGCCAAAGAGCAGGAATGGTATGATAACCG
GCGGACCCACAGACAGCGCCATCGAGGTCGAGGAGCTGGCGCAGGATATTAGATATCCGAAGGACGTTGA
CACATTGGCCACCAGAGTGACCAGCGCCAGGCAGTTGAAGAAGTGCAGCACTCCGGCCCGCAGTCCGATC
ATCGGATAGGCAATCGCCGTGAAGACCAGTGGCACTGTGAGAAAAAGCGGCAATTCGGCAATCGTTTTGC
CCAGAAAGTATGTGTCACAGCGATAAAGTCGACTTCGGGCCTCCCTCATAAAAACTGGCAGCTCTGAGGT
GAACACCTAAATCGAATCGATTCATTAGAAAGTTAGTAAATTATTGAAATGCAAATGTATTCTAAACATG
ACTTACATTTATCGTGGCAAAGACGTTTTGAAAGGTCATGTTGGTCAGGAAGAGGAAGATGGCTCCGTTG
ATATTCATCACACCCACTTGCGTGAGTTGTTGGCCCAAAAAGATGAGGCCAATCAAGATGGCAACCATCT
GCAAATTAAAATGTTACTCGCATCTCATTAATATTCGCGAGTTAAATGAAATTTATTTATCTTCTGCAAA
ACTATAAACTATACATCTCATTGAAAAAAACTAAGAAGGGTGTGGAATCAGGCAATTCTATCTAAAATCT
AGCGAATTTGTTTCCAAGAATTGTAAGCGTTATATCATTTGTTTCCACTGGAACCACTCACCGTTGTCTG
AATAAGTCGCACTTTTACGAGGAGTGGTTCCTTGAGCACCGACAGCCAGGATCGCCACAGGACCGCCCGG
AACTGCATGAACCAGGTGGCCTTGTAGGTGTACCCATTCTCCGGCTGCTCCAGTGGCTTCTCCAGATTTT
TGGTGGCCAACAACTGCTCCATATCCCGGGCTACTTTGCTAATGGCAAAATTGTCGCATATCTTGGCGAT
CCGATCACGGGACTCGATCTCCCGTCCGGGCACAACGGCCAACACCTGTACGTAAAAGTCCGCCGGATTG
TAGTTGGTAGGACACTGGGCACCCACGCTGGATAGGAGTTGAGATGTTATGTAATACTAGATACCCTTAA
TAAACACATCGAACTCACTAGGAAAAGAAGTCGACGGCTTCGCTGGGAGTGCCCAAGAAAGCTACCCTGC
CCTCGGCCATCAGAAGGATCTTGTCAAAGAGCTCAAACAGCTCGGAAGACGGCTGATGAATGGTCAGGAT
GACGGTCTTGCCCTTCTGCGACAGCTTCTTCAGCACCTGGACGACGCTGTGGGCGGTAAAGGAGTCCAGT
CCGGAGGTGGGCTCATCGCAGATCAGAAGCGGCGGATCGGTTAGAGCCTCGGAGGCGAATGCCAGACGCT
TCCTTTCTCCGCCGGACAGACCTTTCACCCTGCCGGGCACACCGATGATCGTGTGCTGACATTTGCTGAG
CGAAAGCTCCTGGATCACCTGATCCACGCGGGCCACTCGCTGCCGATAGGTCAGATGTCGTGGCATCCGC
ACCATGGCTTGGAAAATCAGGTGTTCCCTGGCCGTTAGGGAGCCGATAAAGAGGTCATCCTGCTGGACAT
AGGCGCACCTGGCCTGCATCTCCTTGGCGTCCACAGGTTGGCCATTGAGCAGTCGCATCCCGGATGGCGA
TACTTGGATGCCCTGCGGCGATCGAAAGGCAAGGGCATTCAGCAGGGTCGTCTTTCCGGCACCGGAACTG
CCCATCACGGCCAAAAGTTCGCCCGGATAGGCCACGCCGCAAACTGAGTTTCAAATTGGTAATTGGACCC
TTTATTAAGATTTCACACAGATCAGCCGACTGCGAATAGAAACTCACCGTTCTTGAGCAAATGTTTCCTG
GGCGCCGGTATGTGTCGCTCGTTGCAGAATAGTCCGCGTGTCCGGTTGACCAGCTGCCGCCATCCGGAGC
CCGGCTGATTGACCGCCCCAAAGATGTCCATATTGTGCCAGGCATAGGTGAGGTTCTCGGCTAGTTGGCC
GCTCCCTGAACCGGAGTCCTCCGGCGGACTGGGTGGCCGGAGCGTGCCGTAGTTTTTGGCCTGCCCGAAG
CCCTGGTTAATGCAGCTCTGCGAAGCCGCTCCGCTGTCACCCTGCAATGATAGGGGATCTCAAATATCAA
CTACTAGCGTTATGCTCATCTAACCCCGAACAAAAAGTACCCCGAAGTATCCTACGAAGTAGGTTTATAC
TTTTATTTATTTTTTGTGCATCTAGGATCAGCTTAAAATATCTGGTTGTTATATTTTTTGTAAAAAAGAA
TATAGTCGAAAATGAATGCCTTTAGATGTCTTGATCATGATATGATCTCAAAAATTGTCTTATATAGCGA
GAACAGCTACCAGAATAATCTGTTTCGTGTCACTATTTGTTTGTGCAATTGCGGTTTGGGATTTTTGTGG
GTCGCAGTTCTCACGCCGCATACAATTTGATGTTGCAATCGCAGTTCCTATAGATCAAGTGAACTTAAGA
TGTATGCACATGTACTACTCACATTGTTCAGATGCTCGGCAGATGGGTGTTTGCTGCCTCCGCGAATTAA
TAGCTCCTGATCCTCTTGGCCCATTGCCGGGATTTTTCACACTTTCCCCTGCTTACCCACCCAAAACCAA
TCACCACCCCAATCACTCAAAAAACAAACAAAAATAAGAAGCGAGAGGAGTTTTGGCACAGCACTTTGTG
TTTAATTGATGGCGTAAACCGCTTGGAGCTTCGTCACGAAACCGCTGACAAAATGCAACTGAAGGCGGAC
ATTGACGCTACGTAACGCTACAAACGGTGGCGAAAGAGATAGCGGACGCAGCGGCGAAAGAGACGGCGAT
ATTTCTGTGGACAGAGAAGGAGGCAAACAGCGCTGACTTTGAGTGGAATGTCATTTTGAGTGAGAGGTAA
TCGAAAGAACCTGGTACATCAAATACCCTTGGATCGAAGTAAATTTAAAACTGATCAGATAAGTTCAATG
ATATCCAGTGCAGTAAAAAAAAAAAATGTTTTTTTTATCTACTTTCCGCAAAAATGGGTTTTATTAACTT
ACATACATACTAGGCGCGCCCATATGTTCGGCTTGTCGACATGCCCGCCGTGACCGTCGAGAACCCGCTG
ACGCTGCCCCGCGTATCCGCACCCGCCGACGCCGTCGCACGTCCCGTGCTCACCGTGACCACCGCGCCCA
GCGGTTTCGAGGGCGAGGGCTTCCCGGTGCGCCGCGCGTTCGCCGGGATCAACTACCGCCACCTCGACCC
GTTCATCATGATGGACCAGATGGGTGAGGTGGAGTACGCGCCCGGGGAGCCCAAGGGCACGCCCTGGCAC
CCGCACCGCGGCTTCGAGACCGTGACCTACATCGTCGACGGTAACATGTGAGCAAAAGGCCAGCAAAAGG
CCAGGAACCGTAAAAAGGCCGCGTTGCTGGCGTTTTTCCATAGGCTCCGCCCCCCTGACGAGCATCACAA
AAATCGACGCTCAAGTCAGAGGTGGCGAAACCCGACAGGACTATAAAGATACCAGGCGTTTCCCCCTGGA
AGCTCCCTCGTGCGCTCTCCTGTTCCGACCCTGCCGCTTACCGGATACCTGTCCGCCTTTCTCCCTTCGG
GAAGCGTGGCGCTTTCTCATAGCTCACGCTGTAGGTATCTCAGTTCGGTGTAGGTCGTTCGCTCCAAGCT
GGGCTGTGTGCACGAACCCCCCGTTCAGCCCGACCGCTGCGCCTTATCCGGTAACTATCGTCTTGAGTCC
AACCCGGTAAGACACGACTTATCGCCACTGGCAGCAGCCACTGGTAACAGGATTAGCAGAGCGAGGTATG
TAGGCGGTGCTACAGAGTTCTTGAAGTGGTGGCCTAACTACGGCTACACTAGAAGAACAGTATTTGGTAT
CTGCGCTCTGCTGAAGCCAGTTACCTTCGGAAAAAGAGTTGGTAGCTCTTGATCCGGCAAACAAACCACC
GCTGGTAGCGGTGGTTTTTTTGTTTGCAAGCAGCAGATTACGCGCAGAAAAAAAGGATCTCAAGAAGATC
CTTTGATCTTTTCTACGGGGTCTGACGCTCAGTGGAACGAAAACTCACGTTAAGGGATTTTGGTCATGAG
ATTATCAAAAAGGATCTTCACCTAGATCCTTTTAAATTAAAAATGAAGTTTTAAATCAATCTAAAGTATA
TATGAGTAAACTTGGTCTGACAGTTACCAATGCTTAATCAGTGAGGCACCTATCTCAGCGATCTGTCTAT
TTCGTTCATCCATAGTTGCCTGACTCCCCGTCGTGTAGATAACTACGATACGGGAGGGCTTACCATCTGG
CCCCAGTGCTGCAATGATACCGCGAGACCCACGCTCACCGGCTCCAGATTTATCAGCAATAAACCAGCCA
GCCGGAAGGGCCGAGCGCAGAAGTGGTCCTGCAACTTTATCCGCCTCCATCCAGTCTATTAATTGTTGCC
GGGAAGCTAGAGTAAGTAGTTCGCCAGTTAATAGTTTGCGCAACGTTGTTGCCATTGCTACAGGCATCGT
GGTGTCACGCTCGTCGTTTGGTATGGCTTCATTCAGCTCCGGTTCCCAACGATCAAGGCGAGTTACATGA
TCCCCCATGTTGTGCAAAAAAGCGGTTAGCTCCTTCGGTCCTCCGATCGTTGTCAGAAGTAAGTTGGCCG
CAGTGTTATCACTCATGGTTATGGCAGCACTGCATAATTCTCTTACTGTCATGCCATCCGTAAGATGCTT
TTCTGTGACTGGTGAGTACTCAACCAAGTCATTCTGAGAATAGTGTATGCGGCGACCGAGTTGCTCTTGC
CCGGCGTCAATACGGGATAATACCGCGCCACATAGCAGAACTTTAAAAGTGCTCATCATTGGAAAACGTT
CTTCGGGGCGAAAACTCTCAAGGATCTTACCGCTGTTGAGATCCAGTTCGATGTAACCCACTCGTGCACC
CAACTGATCTTCAGCATCTTTTACTTTCACCAGCGTTTCTGGGTGAGCAAAAACAGGAAGGCAAAATGCC
GCAAAAAAGGGAATAAGGGCGACACGGAAATGTTGAATACTCATACTCTTCCTTTTTCAATATTATTGAA
GCATTTATCAGGGTTATTGTCTCATGAGCGGATACATATTTGAATGTATTTAGAAAAATAAACAAATAGG
GGTTCCGCGCACATTTCCCCGAAAAGTGCCACCTGAGTC
