>Addgene plasmid #32148 | pBPhsFlp1 | addgene partial sequence | sequence record 39175 | hsp70-F 5'-GAGCGCCGGAGTATAAATAGAG-3'
GCATTCATTCAACAGCAAGTGAACACGTCGCTAAGCGAAAGCTAAGCAAATAAACAAGCGCAGCTGAACA
AGCTAAACAATCTGCAGTAAAGTGCAAGTTAAAGTGAATCAATTAAAAGTAACCAGCAACCAAGTAAATC
AACTGCAACTACTGAAATCTGCCAAGAAGTAATTATTGAATACAAGAAGAGAACTCTGAATACTTTCAAC
AAGTTACCGAGAAAGAAGAACTCAGGTACCGCTAGCAATCAAAATGCCACAATTTGATATATTATGTAAA
ACACCACCTAAGGTGCTTGTTCGTCAGTTTGTGGAAAGGTTTGAAAGACCTTCAGGTGAGAAAATAGCAT
TATGTGCTGCTGAACTAACCTATTTATGTTGGATGATTACACATAACGGAACAGCAATCAAGAGAGCCAC
ATTCATGAGCTATAATACTATCATAAGCAATTCGCTGAGTTTCGATATTGTCAATAAATCACTCCAGTTT
AAATACAAGACGCAAAAAGCAACAATTCTGGAAGCCTCATTAAAGAAATTGATTCCTGCTTGGGAATTTA
CAATTATTCCTTACTATGGACAAAAACATCAATCTGATATCACTGATATTGTAAGTAGTTTGCAATTACA
GTTCGAATCATCGGAAGAAGCAGATAAGGGAAATAGCCACAGTAAAAAAATGCTTAAAGCACTTCTAAGT
GAGGGTGAAAGCATCTGGGAGATCACTGAGAAAATACTAAATTCGTTTGAGTATACTTCGAGATTTACAA
AAACAAAAACTTTATACCAATTCCTCTTCCTAGCTACTTTCATCAATTG
